Addgene plasmid #16625: pBI-GFP-Bub1-S492Y
Depositing lab: Bert Vogelstein. Depositing organization: Johns Hopkins University and School of Medicine. Publication: Mutations of mitotic checkpoint genes in human cancers. Cahill DP, Lengauer C, Yu J, Riggins GJ, Willson JK, Markowitz SD, Kinzler KW, Vogelstein B. Nature. 1998 Mar 19. 392(6673):300-3. 10.1038/32688 PubMed 9521327.
Backbone
  Vector backbone: pBI-GFP
  Backbone manufacturer: Vogelstein Lab
  Backbone size w/o insert (bp): 5099
  Vector type: Mammalian Expression
  Selectable markers: GFP
Growth in bacteria
  Bacterial resistance: Ampicillin, 100 μg/mL
  Growth temperature: 37°C
  Growth strain: DH5alpha
  Copy number: Unknown
Gene/Insert
  Gene/Insert name: BUB1 S492Y (alt name: Bub1)
  Species: H. sapiens (human)
  Mutation: S492Y
  Entrez Gene: BUB1 (a.k.a. BUB1A, BUB1L, hBUB1)
  Cloning method: Restriction Enzyme; 5′ cloning site NotI (unknown if destroyed); 3′ cloning site SalI (unknown if destroyed)
  Sequencing primers: 5′ n/a; 3′ EBV rev
Terms and licenses: Academic/Nonprofit Terms; Industry Terms: Not Available to Industry
Depositor comments: pBI-GFP-Bub1 S492Y was constructed by cloning RT-PCR products from tumour line V429 into the NotI and SalI sites of pBI-GFP.
How to cite: pBI-GFP-Bub1-S492Y was a gift from Bert Vogelstein (Addgene plasmid # 16625 ; http://n2t.net/addgene:16625 ; RRID:Addgene_16625)
