[The description below was written by a language model from this plasmid's Addgene catalogue record.]
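Description:
pBI-GFP-Bub1-S492Y is a mammalian expression plasmid built on the pBI-GFP backbone (about 5.1 kb without insert). It is propagated in E. coli under ampicillin selection. The record lists no drug resistance marker for mammalian cells, and GFP is instead given as the selectable marker, so transfected cells are identified or sorted by fluorescence. The copy number is recorded as unknown. The record has no feature table and does not state the origin of replication, the promoter or the polyadenylation signals. The "pBI" name suggests a bidirectional promoter design in which GFP and the cloned gene are expressed from one regulatory unit, but this is an inference from the name and not a recorded fact.

The insert is human BUB1, a mitotic spindle checkpoint kinase gene, carrying the missense substitution S492Y. According to the depositor's comments, it was obtained by cloning RT-PCR products from the tumour cell line V429 into the NotI and SalI sites of pBI-GFP, so the mutation is a tumour-derived allele and was not introduced by site-directed mutagenesis. No epitope tag or fusion partner on BUB1 is recorded, and GFP appears to be a separate marker belonging to the backbone.

The associated publication concerns mutations of mitotic checkpoint genes in human cancers. In that context the construct is suited to expressing the mutant BUB1 in cultured mammalian cells and following GFP-positive cells to see how the variant affects mitotic checkpoint function, typically alongside a wild-type counterpart.
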