>Addgene plasmid #16625 | pBI-GFP-Bub1-S492Y | addgene partial sequence | sequence record 23169 | 16625 with EBV rev
TAGGTCGACTATATCCAAATTTTATTTTCGTGAACGCTTACATTCTAAGAGCAGTACAATTAGCCTATTA
CGTAGGGCCCTAATCTTGTTAGTATAGTGTTGTTGAAATACTTTCTTCAGCTTTTGCCTTAACAAATCCA
AAGATGGAAGATGATGACAATCTGGAATATTCAACATAACATGAAAAAATTCATTCCACATATCCAAATG
AGGAAGCCTTCTAAAAAGACCTTCAGGCTTACACTCTCCTCCTTCATTTTTCACTTTCATGTAAGTGCCA
AAGAGCATGCAATATACTGTTGCAGCAACCCCAAAGTAATCGATCTGGTAGTTCCATGGTTTGTTGCTGA
GCATCTCAACACACTGAAAACCAGATGTTTCACACTTTGCTGTGAATATAGTTCCTTTTGGAAAAAGTTT
CATATCTATACTCTGACCCAGGTCAATCAGTGCCAAGCCAGCAGATAAATCATCTTCATCATCCTGTTCC
AAAAATCCGTTTCCAAGTATGAAATTGTCTGGTTTAATGTCTCCATGAATGATTTCACAGTCATGCACTT
GCTCAATCATGTAAAGCATTCTCATAGCAAAAGAGATGACAAGACCTTGAGGCATCACTTTTTCAGGGGT
ATTTTTATAGAGGTTAATGGCATTTAATAATGTTCCATAGCTGTAGAGCTCTCCTACTAATACACTGCCA
TTCTGGAATAAGTGGGCAGAATAGAACTTCATAAACATGTGCTGCATAGATGGCTTTAGTCTTTCCATCA
ACTGGGTCCAAATGT
